>Addgene plasmid #154429 | hu6 HGPS sgRNA expression and ABE7.10max VRQR lentiviral plasmid | addgene full sequence | sequence record 304585 | Addgene NGS Result
GACATTGATTATTGACTAGTTATTAATAGTAATCAATTACGGGGTCATTAGTTCATAGCCCATATATGGA
GTTCCGCGTTACATAACTTACGGTAAATGGCCCGCCTGGCTGACCGCCCAACGACCCCCGCCCATTGACG
TCAATAATGACGTATGTTCCCATAGTAACGCCAATAGGGACTTTCCATTGACGTCAATGGGTGGAGTATT
TACGGTAAACTGCCCACTTGGCAGTACATCAAGTGTATCATATGCCAAGTACGCCCCCTATTGACGTCAA
TGACGGTAAATGGCCCGCCTGGCATTATGCCCAGTACATGACCTTATGGGACTTTCCTACTTGGCAGTAC
ATCTACGTATTAGTCATCGCTATTACCATGGTGATGCGGTTTTGGCAGTACATCAATGGGCGTGGATAGC
GGTTTGACTCACGGGGATTTCCAAGTCTCCACCCCATTGACGTCAATGGGAGTTTGTTTTGGCACCAAAA
TCAACGGGACTTTCCAAAATGTCGTAACAACTCCGCCCCATTGACGCAAATGGGCGGTAGGCGTGTACGG
TGGGAGGTCTATATAAGCAGCGCGTTTTGCCTGTACTGGGTCTCTCTGGTTAGACCAGATCTGAGCCTGG
GAGCTCTCTGGCTAACTAGGGAACCCACTGCTTAAGCCTCAATAAAGCTTGCCTTGAGTGCTTCAAGTAG
TGTGTGCCCGTCTGTTGTGTGACTCTGGTAACTAGAGATCCCTCAGACCCTTTTAGTCAGTGTGGAAAAT
CTCTAGCAGTGGCGCCCGAACAGGGACTTGAAAGCGAAAGGGAAACCAGAGGAGCTCTCTCGACGCAGGA
CTCGGCTTGCTGAAGCGCGCACGGCAAGAGGCGAGGGGCGGCGACTGGTGAGTACGCCAAAAATTTTGAC
TAGCGGAGGCTAGAAGGAGAGAGATGGGTGCGAGAGCGTCAGTATTAAGCGGGGGAGAATTAGATCGCGA
TGGGAAAAAATTCGGTTAAGGCCAGGGGGAAAGAAAAAATATAAATTAAAACATATAGTATGGGCAAGCA
GGGAGCTAGAACGATTCGCAGTTAATCCTGGCCTGTTAGAAACATCAGAAGGCTGTAGACAAATACTGGG
ACAGCTACAACCATCCCTTCAGACAGGATCAGAAGAACTTAGATCATTATATAATACAGTAGCAACCCTC
TATTGTGTGCATCAAAGGATAGAGATAAAAGACACCAAGGAAGCTTTAGACAAGATAGAGGAAGAGCAAA
ACAAAAGTAAGACCACCGCACAGCAAGCGGCCGCTGATCTTCAGACCTGGAGGAGGAGATATGAGGGACA
ATTGGAGAAGTGAATTATATAAATATAAAGTAGTAAAAATTGAACCATTAGGAGTAGCACCCACCAAGGC
AAAGAGAAGAGTGGTGCAGAGAGAAAAAAGAGCAGTGGGAATAGGAGCTTTGTTCCTTGGGTTCTTGGGA
GCAGCAGGAAGCACTATGGGCGCAGCGTCAATGACGCTGACGGTACAGGCCAGACAATTATTGTCTGGTA
TAGTGCAGCAGCAGAACAATTTGCTGAGGGCTATTGAGGCGCAACAGCATCTGTTGCAACTCACAGTCTG
GGGCATCAAGCAGCTCCAGGCAAGAATCCTGGCTGTGGAAAGATACCTAAAGGATCAACAGCTCCTGGGG
ATTTGGGGTTGCTCTGGAAAACTCATTTGCACCACTGCTGTGCCTTGGAATGCTAGTTGGAGTAATAAAT
CTCTGGAACAGATTTGGAATCACACGACCTGGATGGAGTGGGACAGAGAAATTAACAATTACACAAGCTT
AATACACTCCTTAATTGAAGAATCGCAAAACCAGCAAGAAAAGAATGAACAAGAATTATTGGAATTAGAT
AAATGGGCAAGTTTGTGGAATTGGTTTAACATAACAAATTGGCTGTGGTATATAAAATTATTCATAATGA
TAGTAGGAGGCTTGGTAGGTTTAAGAATAGTTTTTGCTGTACTTTCTATAGTGAATAGAGTTAGGCAGGG
ATATTCACCATTATCGTTTCAGACCCACCTCCCAACCCCGAGGGGACCCGACAGGCCCGAAGGAATAGAA
GAAGAAGGTGGAGAGAGAGACAGAGACAGATCCATTCGATTAGTGAACGGATCGGCACTGCGTGCGCCAA
TTCTGCAGACAAATGGCAGTATTCATCCACAATTTTAAAAGAAAAGGGGGGATTGGGGGGTACAGTGCAG
GGGAAAGAATAGTAGACATAATAGCAACAGACATACAAACTAAAGAATTACAAAAACAAATTACAAAAAT
TCAAAATTTTCGGGTTTATTACAGGGACAGCAGAGATCCAGTTTGGTTAATTAAGGTACCGAGGGCCTAT
TTCCCATGATTCCTTCATATTTGCATATACGATACAAGGCTGTTAGAGAGATAATTAGAATTAATTTGAC
TGTAAACACAAAGATATTAGTACAAAATACGTGACGTAGAAAGTAATAATTTCTTGGGTAGTTTGCAGTT
TTAAAATTATGTTTTAAAATGGACTATCATATGCTTACCGTAACTTGAAAGTATTTCGATTTCTTGGCTT
TATATATCTTGTGGAAAGGACGAAACACCGGTCCACCCACCTGGGCTCCGTTTTAGAGCTAGAAATAGCA
AGTTAAAATAAGGCTAGTCCGTTATCAACTTGAAAAAGTGGCACCGAGTCGGTGCTTTTTTGAATTCGCT
AGCTAGGTCTTGAAAGGAGTGGGAATTGGCTCCGGTGCCCGTCAGTGGGCAGAGCGCACATCGCCCACAG
TCCCCGAGAAGTTGGGGGGAGGGGTCGGCAATTGATCCGGTGCCTAGAGAAGGTGGCGCGGGGTAAACTG
GGAAAGTGATGTCGTGTACTGGCTCCGCCTTTTTCCCGAGGGTGGGGGAGAACCGTATATAAGTGCAGTA
GTCGCCGTGAACGTTCTTTTTCGCAACGGGTTTGCCGCCAGAACACAGGACCGGTGCCACCATGAAACGG
ACAGCCGACGGAAGCGAGTTCGAGTCACCAAAGAAGAAGCGGAAAGTCTCTGAAGTCGAGTTTAGCCACG
AGTATTGGATGAGGCACGCACTGACCCTGGCAAAGCGAGCATGGGATGAAAGAGAAGTCCCCGTGGGCGC
CGTGCTGGTGCACAACAATAGAGTGATCGGAGAGGGATGGAACAGGCCAATCGGCCGCCACGACCCTACC
GCACACGCAGAGATCATGGCACTGAGGCAGGGAGGCCTGGTCATGCAGAATTACCGCCTGATCGATGCCA
CCCTGTATGTGACACTGGAGCCATGCGTGATGTGCGCAGGAGCAATGATCCACAGCAGGATCGGAAGAGT
GGTGTTCGGAGCACGGGACGCCAAGACCGGCGCAGCAGGCTCCCTGATGGATGTGCTGCACCACCCCGGC
ATGAACCACCGGGTGGAGATCACAGAGGGAATCCTGGCAGACGAGTGCGCCGCCCTGCTGAGCGATTTCT
TTAGAATGCGGAGACAGGAGATCAAGGCCCAGAAGAAGGCACAGAGCTCCACCGACTCTGGAGGATCTAG
CGGAGGATCCTCTGGAAGCGAGACACCAGGCACAAGCGAGTCCGCCACACCAGAGAGCTCCGGCGGCTCC
TCCGGAGGATCCTCTGAGGTGGAGTTTTCCCACGAGTACTGGATGAGACATGCCCTGACCCTGGCCAAGA
GGGCACGCGATGAGAGGGAGGTGCCTGTGGGAGCCGTGCTGGTGCTGAACAATAGAGTGATCGGCGAGGG
CTGGAACAGAGCCATCGGCCTGCACGACCCAACAGCCCATGCCGAAATTATGGCCCTGAGACAGGGCGGC
CTGGTCATGCAGAACTACAGACTGATTGACGCCACCCTGTACGTGACATTCGAGCCTTGCGTGATGTGCG
CCGGCGCCATGATCCACTCTAGGATCGGCCGCGTGGTGTTTGGCGTGAGGAACGCAAAAACCGGCGCCGC
AGGCTCCCTGATGGACGTGCTGCACTACCCCGGCATGAATCACCGCGTCGAAATTACCGAGGGAATCCTG
GCAGATGAATGTGCCGCCCTGCTGTGCTATTTCTTTCGGATGCCTAGACAGGTGTTCAATGCTCAGAAGA
AGGCCCAGAGCTCCACCGACTCCGGAGGATCTAGCGGAGGCTCCTCTGGCTCTGAGACACCTGGCACAAG
CGAGAGCGCAACACCTGAAAGCAGCGGGGGCAGCAGCGGGGGGTCAGACAAGAAGTACAGCATCGGCCTG
GCCATCGGCACCAACTCTGTGGGCTGGGCCGTGATCACCGACGAGTACAAGGTGCCCAGCAAGAAATTCA
AGGTGCTGGGCAACACCGACCGGCACAGCATCAAGAAGAACCTGATCGGAGCCCTGCTGTTCGACAGCGG
CGAAACAGCCGAGGCCACCCGGCTGAAGAGAACCGCCAGAAGAAGATACACCAGACGGAAGAACCGGATC
TGCTATCTGCAAGAGATCTTCAGCAACGAGATGGCCAAGGTGGACGACAGCTTCTTCCACAGACTGGAAG
AGTCCTTCCTGGTGGAAGAGGATAAGAAGCACGAGCGGCACCCCATCTTCGGCAACATCGTGGACGAGGT
GGCCTACCACGAGAAGTACCCCACCATCTACCACCTGAGAAAGAAACTGGTGGACAGCACCGACAAGGCC
GACCTGCGGCTGATCTATCTGGCCCTGGCCCACATGATCAAGTTCCGGGGCCACTTCCTGATCGAGGGCG
ACCTGAACCCCGACAACAGCGACGTGGACAAGCTGTTCATCCAGCTGGTGCAGACCTACAACCAGCTGTT
CGAGGAAAACCCCATCAACGCCAGCGGCGTGGACGCCAAGGCCATCCTGTCTGCCAGACTGAGCAAGAGC
AGACGGCTGGAAAATCTGATCGCCCAGCTGCCCGGCGAGAAGAAGAATGGCCTGTTCGGAAACCTGATTG
CCCTGAGCCTGGGCCTGACCCCCAACTTCAAGAGCAACTTCGACCTGGCCGAGGATGCCAAACTGCAGCT
GAGCAAGGACACCTACGACGACGACCTGGACAACCTGCTGGCCCAGATCGGCGACCAGTACGCCGACCTG
TTTCTGGCCGCCAAGAACCTGTCCGACGCCATCCTGCTGAGCGACATCCTGAGAGTGAACACCGAGATCA
CCAAGGCCCCCCTGAGCGCCTCTATGATCAAGAGATACGACGAGCACCACCAGGACCTGACCCTGCTGAA
AGCTCTCGTGCGGCAGCAGCTGCCTGAGAAGTACAAAGAGATTTTCTTCGACCAGAGCAAGAACGGCTAC
GCCGGCTACATTGACGGCGGAGCCAGCCAGGAAGAGTTCTACAAGTTCATCAAGCCCATCCTGGAAAAGA
TGGACGGCACCGAGGAACTGCTCGTGAAGCTGAACAGAGAGGACCTGCTGCGGAAGCAGCGGACCTTCGA
CAACGGCAGCATCCCCCACCAGATCCACCTGGGAGAGCTGCACGCCATTCTGCGGCGGCAGGAAGATTTT
TACCCATTCCTGAAGGACAACCGGGAAAAGATCGAGAAGATCCTGACCTTCCGCATCCCCTACTACGTGG
GCCCTCTGGCCAGGGGAAACAGCAGATTCGCCTGGATGACCAGAAAGAGCGAGGAAACCATCACCCCCTG
GAACTTCGAGGAAGTGGTGGACAAGGGCGCTTCCGCCCAGAGCTTCATCGAGCGGATGACCAACTTCGAT
AAGAACCTGCCCAACGAGAAGGTGCTGCCCAAGCACAGCCTGCTGTACGAGTACTTCACCGTGTATAACG
AGCTGACCAAAGTGAAATACGTGACCGAGGGAATGAGAAAGCCCGCCTTCCTGAGCGGCGAGCAGAAAAA
GGCCATCGTGGACCTGCTGTTCAAGACCAACCGGAAAGTGACCGTGAAGCAGCTGAAAGAGGACTACTTC
AAGAAAATCGAGTGCTTCGACTCCGTGGAAATCTCCGGCGTGGAAGATCGGTTCAACGCCTCCCTGGGCA
CATACCACGATCTGCTGAAAATTATCAAGGACAAGGACTTCCTGGACAATGAGGAAAACGAGGACATTCT
GGAAGATATCGTGCTGACCCTGACACTGTTTGAGGACAGAGAGATGATCGAGGAACGGCTGAAAACCTAT
GCCCACCTGTTCGACGACAAAGTGATGAAGCAGCTGAAGCGGCGGAGATACACCGGCTGGGGCAGGCTGA
GCCGGAAGCTGATCAACGGCATCCGGGACAAGCAGTCCGGCAAGACAATCCTGGATTTCCTGAAGTCCGA
CGGCTTCGCCAACAGAAACTTCATGCAGCTGATCCACGACGACAGCCTGACCTTTAAAGAGGACATCCAG
AAAGCCCAGGTGTCCGGCCAGGGCGATAGCCTGCACGAGCACATTGCCAATCTGGCCGGCAGCCCCGCCA
TTAAGAAGGGCATCCTGCAGACAGTGAAGGTGGTGGACGAGCTCGTGAAAGTGATGGGCCGGCACAAGCC
CGAGAACATCGTGATCGAAATGGCCAGAGAGAACCAGACCACCCAGAAGGGACAGAAGAACAGCCGCGAG
AGAATGAAGCGGATCGAAGAGGGCATCAAAGAGCTGGGCAGCCAGATCCTGAAAGAACACCCCGTGGAAA
ACACCCAGCTGCAGAACGAGAAGCTGTACCTGTACTACCTGCAGAATGGGCGGGATATGTACGTGGACCA
GGAACTGGACATCAACCGGCTGTCCGACTACGATGTGGACCATATCGTGCCTCAGAGCTTTCTGAAGGAC
GACTCCATCGACAACAAGGTGCTGACCAGAAGCGACAAGAACCGGGGCAAGAGCGACAACGTGCCCTCCG
AAGAGGTCGTGAAGAAGATGAAGAACTACTGGCGGCAGCTGCTGAACGCCAAGCTGATTACCCAGAGAAA
GTTCGACAATCTGACCAAGGCCGAGAGAGGCGGCCTGAGCGAACTGGATAAGGCCGGCTTCATCAAGAGA
CAGCTGGTGGAAACCCGGCAGATCACAAAGCACGTGGCACAGATCCTGGACTCCCGGATGAACACTAAGT
ACGACGAGAATGACAAGCTGATCCGGGAAGTGAAAGTGATCACCCTGAAGTCCAAGCTGGTGTCCGATTT
CCGGAAGGATTTCCAGTTTTACAAAGTGCGCGAGATCAACAACTACCACCACGCCCACGACGCCTACCTG
AACGCCGTCGTGGGAACCGCCCTGATCAAAAAGTACCCTAAGCTGGAAAGCGAGTTCGTGTACGGCGACT
ACAAGGTGTACGACGTGCGGAAGATGATCGCCAAGAGCGAGCAGGAAATCGGCAAGGCTACCGCCAAGTA
CTTCTTCTACAGCAACATCATGAACTTTTTCAAGACCGAGATTACCCTGGCCAACGGCGAGATCCGGAAG
CGGCCTCTGATCGAGACAAACGGCGAAACCGGGGAGATCGTGTGGGATAAGGGCCGGGATTTTGCCACCG
TGCGGAAAGTGCTGAGCATGCCCCAAGTGAATATCGTGAAAAAGACCGAGGTGCAGACAGGCGGCTTCAG
CAAAGAGTCTATCCTGCCCAAGAGGAACAGCGATAAGCTGATCGCCAGAAAGAAGGACTGGGACCCTAAG
AAGTACGGCGGCTTCGTGAGCCCCACCGTGGCCTATTCTGTGCTGGTGGTGGCCAAAGTGGAAAAGGGCA
AGTCCAAGAAACTGAAGAGTGTGAAAGAGCTGCTGGGGATCACCATCATGGAAAGAAGCAGCTTCGAGAA
GAATCCCATCGACTTTCTGGAAGCCAAGGGCTACAAAGAAGTGAAAAAGGACCTGATCATCAAGCTGCCT
AAGTACTCCCTGTTCGAGCTGGAAAACGGCCGGAAGAGAATGCTGGCCTCAGCCAGAGAACTGCAGAAGG
GAAACGAACTGGCCCTGCCCTCCAAATATGTGAACTTCCTGTACCTGGCCAGCCACTATGAGAAGCTGAA
GGGCTCCCCCGAGGATAATGAGCAGAAACAGCTGTTTGTGGAACAGCACAAGCACTACCTGGACGAGATC
ATCGAGCAGATCAGCGAGTTCTCCAAGAGAGTGATCCTGGCCGACGCTAATCTGGACAAAGTGCTGTCCG
CCTACAACAAGCACCGGGATAAGCCCATCAGAGAGCAGGCCGAGAATATCATCCACCTGTTTACCCTGAC
CAATCTGGGAGCCCCTGCCGCCTTCAAGTACTTTGACACCACCATCGACCGGAAGCAGTACAGAAGCACC
AAAGAGGTGCTGGACGCCACCCTGATCCACCAGAGCATCACCGGCCTGTACGAGACACGGATCGACCTGT
CTCAGCTGGGAGGTGACTCTGGCGGCTCAAAAAGAACCGCCGACGGCAGCGAATTCGAGCCCAAGAAGAA
GAGGAAAGTCGGATCCGGGGCCACCAACTTTTCTCTGCTGAAACAAGCCGGAGATGTCGAAGAGAATCCT
GGACCGACCGAGTACAAGCCCACGGTGCGCCTCGCCACCCGCGACGACGTCCCCAGGGCCGTACGCACCC
TCGCCGCCGCGTTCGCCGACTACCCCGCCACGCGCCACACCGTCGATCCGGACCGCCACATCGAGCGGGT
CACCGAGCTGCAAGAACTCTTCCTCACGCGCGTCGGGCTCGACATCGGCAAGGTGTGGGTCGCGGACGAC
GGCGCCGCGGTGGCGGTCTGGACCACGCCGGAGAGCGTCGAAGCGGGGGCGGTGTTCGCCGAGATCGGCC
CGCGCATGGCCGAGTTGAGCGGTTCCCGGCTGGCCGCGCAGCAACAGATGGAAGGCCTCCTGGCGCCGCA
CCGGCCCAAGGAGCCCGCGTGGTTCCTGGCCACCGTCGGAGTCTCGCCCGACCACCAGGGCAAGGGTCTG
GGCAGCGCCGTCGTGCTCCCCGGAGTGGAGGCGGCCGAGCGCGCCGGGGTGCCCGCCTTCCTGGAGACCT
CCGCGCCCCGCAACCTCCCCTTCTACGAGCGGCTCGGCTTCACCGTCACCGCCGACGTCGAGGTGCCCGA
AGGACCGCGCACCTGGTGCATGACCCGCAAGCCCGGTGCCTGAACGCGTTAAGTCGACAATCAACCTCTG
GATTACAAAATTTGTGAAAGATTGACTGGTATTCTTAACTATGTTGCTCCTTTTACGCTATGTGGATACG
CTGCTTTAATGCCTTTGTATCATGCTATTGCTTCCCGTATGGCTTTCATTTTCTCCTCCTTGTATAAATC
CTGGTTGCTGTCTCTTTATGAGGAGTTGTGGCCCGTTGTCAGGCAACGTGGCGTGGTGTGCACTGTGTTT
GCTGACGCAACCCCCACTGGTTGGGGCATTGCCACCACCTGTCAGCTCCTTTCCGGGACTTTCGCTTTCC
CCCTCCCTATTGCCACGGCGGAACTCATCGCCGCCTGCCTTGCCCGCTGCTGGACAGGGGCTCGGCTGTT
GGGCACTGACAATTCCGTGGTGTTGTCGGGGAAATCATCGTCCTTTCCTTGGCTGCTCGCCTGTGTTGCC
ACCTGGATTCTGCGCGGGACGTCCTTCTGCTACGTCCCTTCGGCCCTCAATCCAGCGGACCTTCCTTCCC
GCGGCCTGCTGCCGGCTCTGCGGCCTCTTCCGCGTCTTCGCCTTCGCCCTCAGACGAGTCGGATCTCCCT
TTGGGCCGCCTCCCCGCGTCGACTTTAAGACCAATGACTTACAAGGCAGCTGTAGATCTTAGCCACTTTT
TAAAAGAAAAGGGGGGACTGGAAGGGCTAATTCACTCCCAACGAAGACAAGATCTGCTTTTTGCTTGTAC
TGGGTCTCTCTGGTTAGACCAGATCTGAGCCTGGGAGCTCTCTGGCTAACTAGGGAACCCACTGCTTAAG
CCTCAATAAAGCTTGCCTTGAGTGCTTCAAGTAGTGTGTGCCCGTCTGTTGTGTGACTCTGGTAACTAGA
GATCCCTCAGACCCTTTTAGTCAGTGTGGAAAATCTCTAGCAGGGCCCGTTTAAACCCGCTGATCAGCCT
CGACTGTGCCTTCTAGTTGCCAGCCATCTGTTGTTTGCCCCTCCCCCGTGCCTTCCTTGACCCTGGAAGG
TGCCACTCCCACTGTCCTTTCCTAATAAAATGAGGAAATTGCATCGCATTGTCTGAGTAGGTGTCATTCT
ATTCTGGGGGGTGGGGTGGGGCAGGACAGCAAGGGGGAGGATTGGGAAGACAATAGCAGGCATGCTGGGG
ATGCGGTGGGCTCTATGGCTTCTGAGGCGGAAAGAACCAGCTGGGGCTCTAGGGGGTATCCCC
[124 nt withheld, positions 10284-10407]
C
[91 nt withheld, positions 10409-10499]
A
[49 nt withheld, positions 10501-10549]
CCTTTGACGTTGGAGTCCACGTTCTTT
[37 nt withheld, positions 10577-10613]
ACCCTATCTCGGTCTATTCTTTTGATTTATAAGGGATTTTGCCGATTTCGGCCTATTGGTTAAAAAATGA
GCTGATTTAACAAAAATTTAACGCGAATTAATTCTGTGGAATGTGTGTCAGTTAGGGTGTGGAAAGTCCC
CAGGCTCCCCAGCAGGCAGAAGTATGCAAAGCATGCATCTCAATTAGTCAGCAACCAGGTGTGGAAAGTC
CCCAGGCTCCCCAGCAGGCAGAAGTATGCAAAGCATGCATCTCAATTAGTCAGCAACCATAGTCCCGCCC
CTAACTCCGCCCATCCCGCCCCTAACTCCGCCCAGTTCCGCCCATTCTCCGCCCCATGGCTGACTAATTT
TTTTTATTTATGCAGAGGCCGAGGCCGCCTCTGCCTCTGAGCTATTCCAGAAGTAGTGAGGAGGCTTTTT
TGGAGGCCTAGGCTTTTGCAAAAAGCTCCCGGGAGCTTGTATATCCATTTTCGGATCTGATCAGCACGTG
TTGACAATTAATCATCGGCATAGTATATCGGCATAGTATAATACGACAAGGTGAGGAACTAAACCATGGC
CAAGTTGACCAGTGCCGTTCCGGTGCTCACCGCGCGCGACGTCGCCGGAGCGGTCGAGTTCTGGACCGAC
CGGCTCGGGTTCTCCCGGGACTTCGTGGAGGACGACTTCGCCGGTGTGGTCCGGGACGACGTGACCCTGT
TCATCAGCGCGGTCCAGGACCAGGTGGTGCCGGACAACACCCTGGCCTGGGTGTGGGTGCGCGGCCTGGA
CGAGCTGTACGCCGAGTGGTCGGAGGTCGTGTCCACGAACTTCCGGGACGCCTCCGGGCCGGCCATGACC
GAGATCGGCGAGCAGCCGTGGGGGCGGGAGTTCGCCCTGCGCGACCCGGCCGGCAACTGCGTGCACTTCG
TGGCCGAGGAGCAGGACTGACACGTGCTACGAGATTTCGATTCCACCGCCGCCTTCTATGAAAGGTTGGG
CTTCGGAATCGTTTTCCGGGACGCCGGCTGGATGATCCTCCAGCGCGGGGATCTCATGCTGGAGTTCTTC
GCCCACCCCAACTTGTTTATTGCAGCTTATAATGGTTACAAATAAAGCAATAGCATCACAAATTTCACAA
ATAAAGCATTTTTTTCACTGCATTCTAGTTGTGGTTTGTCCAAACTCATCAATGTATCTTATCATGTCTG
TATACCGTCGACCTCTAGCTAGAGCTTGGCGTAATCATGGTCATAGCTGTTTCCTGTGTGAAATTGTTAT
CCGCTCACAATTCCACACAACATACGAGCCGGAAGCATAAAGTGTAAAGCCTGGGGTGCCTAATGAGTGA
GCTAACTCACATTAATTGCGTTGCGCTCACTGCCCGCTTTCCAGTCGGGAAACCTGTCGTGCCAGCTGCA
TTAATGAATCGGCCAACGCGCGGGGAGAGGCGGTTTGCGTATTGGGCGCTCTTCCGCTTCCTCGCTCACT
GACTCGCTGCGCTCGGTCGTTCGGCTGCGGCGAGCGGTATCAGCTCACTCAAAGGCGGTAATACGGTTAT
CCACAGAATCAGGGGATAACGCAGGAAAGAACATGTGAGCAAAAGGCCAGCAAAAGGCCAGGAACCGTAA
AAAGGCCGCGTTGCTGGCGTTTTTCCATAGGCTCCGCCCCCCTGACGAGCATCACAAAAATCGACGCTCA
AGTCAGAGGTGGCGAAACCCGACAGGACTATAAAGATACCAGGCGTTTCCCCCTGGAAGCTCCCTCGTGC
GCTCTCCTGTTCCGACCCTGCCGCTTACCGGATACCTGTCCGCCTTTCTCCCTTCGGGAAGCGTGGCGCT
TTCTCATAGCTCACGCTGTAGGTATCTCAGTTCGGTGTAGGTCGTTCGCTCCAAGCTGGGCTGTGTGCAC
GAACCCCCCGTTCAGCCCGACCGCTGCGCCTTATCCGGTAACTATCGTCTTGAGTCCAACCCGGTAAGAC
ACGACTTATCGCCACTGGCAGCAGCCACTGGTAACAGGATTAGCAGAGCGAGGTATGTAGGCGGTGCTAC
AGAGTTCTTGAAGTGGTGGCCTAACTACGGCTACACTAGAAGAACAGTATTTGGTATCTGCGCTCTGCTG
AAGCCAGTTACCTTCGGAAAAAGAGTTGGTAGCTCTTGATCCGGCAAACAAACCACCGCTGGTAGCGGTG
GTTTTTTTGTTTGCAAGCAGCAGATTACGCGCAGAAAAAAAGGATCTCAAGAAGATCCTTTGATCTTTTC
TACGGGGTCTGACGCTCAGTGGAACGAAAACTCACGTTAAGGGATTTTGGTCATGAGATTATCAAAAAGG
ATCTTCACCTAGATCCTTTTAAATTAAAAATGAAGTTTTAAATCAATCTAAAGTATATATGAGTAAACTT
GGTCTGACAGTTACCAATGCTTAATCAGTGAGGCACCTATCTCAGCGATCTGTCTATTTCGTTCATCCAT
AGTTGCCTGACTCCCCGTCGTGTAGATAACTACGATACGGGAGGGCTTACCATCTGGCCCCAGTGCTGCA
ATGATACCGCGAGACCCACGCTCACCGGCTCCAGATTTATCAGCAATAAACCAGCCAGCCGGAAGGGCCG
AGCGCAGAAGTGGTCCTGCAACTTTATCCGCCTCCATCCAGTCTATTAATTGTTGCCGGGAAGCTAGAGT
AAGTAGTTCGCCAGTTAATAGTTTGCGCAACGTTGTTGCCATTGCTACAGGCATCGTGGTGTCACGCTCG
TCGTTTGGTATGGCTTCATTCAGCTCCGGTTCCCAACGATCAAGGCGAGTTACATGATCCCCCATGTTGT
GCAAAAAAGCGGTTAGCTCCTTCGGTCCTCCGATCGTTGTCAGAAGTAAGTTGGCCGCAGTGTTATCACT
CATGGTTATGGCAGCACTGCATAATTCTCTTACTGTCATGCCATCCGTAAGATGCTTTTCTGTGACTGGT
GAGTACTCAACCAAGTCATTCTGAGAATAGTGTATGCGGCGACCGAGTTGCTCTTGCCCGGCGTCAATAC
GGGATAATACCGCGCCACATAGCAGAACTTTAAAAGTGCTCATCATTGGAAAACGTTCTTCGGGGCGAAA
ACTCTCAAGGATCTTACCGCTGTTGAGATCCAGTTCGATGTAACCCACTCGTGCACCCAACTGATCTTCA
GCATCTTTTACTTTCACCAGCGTTTCTGGGTGAGCAAAAACAGGAAGGCAAAATGCCGCAAAAAAGGGAA
TAAGGGCGACACGGAAATGTTGAATACTCATACTCTTCCTTTTTCAATATTATTGAAGCATTTATCAGGG
TTATTGTCTCATGAGCGGATACATATTTGAATGTATTTAGAAAAATAAACAAATAGGGGTTCCGCGCACA
TTTCCCCGAAAAGTGCCACCTGACGTCGACGGATCGGGAGATCTCCCGATCCCCTATGGTGCACTCTCAG
TACAATCTGCTCTGATGCCGCATAGTTAAGCCAGTATCTGCTCCCTGCTTGTGTGTTGGAGGTCGCTGAG
TAGTGCGCGAGCAAAATTTAAGCTACAACAAGGCAAGGCTTGACCGACAATTGCATGAAGAATCTGCTTA
GGGTTAGGCGTTTTGCGCTGCTTCGCGATGTACGGGCCAGATATACGCGTT
Features (pLannotate 1.2.2; 36 found; start..end, strand, type, name):
      1..380     +  enhancer       CMV enhancer: human cytomegalovirus immediate early enhancer
    381..580     +  promoter       CMV promoter: human cytomegalovirus (CMV) immediate early promoter
    598..778     +  LTR            5' LTR (truncated): truncated 5' long terminal repeat (LTR) from HIV-1
    825..950     +  misc_feature   HIV-1 Ψ: packaging signal of human immunodeficiency virus type 1
    934..1297    +  CDS            HIV-1 gag (fragment): gag protein from human immunodeficiency virus 1; gag
   1443..1676    +  misc_feature   RRE: The Rev response element (RRE) of HIV-1 allows for Rev-dependent mRNA export from the nucleus to the cytoplasm.
   2053..2153    +  CDS            Rev (fragment): human immunodeficiency virus 1 (HIV-1) Rev protein; rev; enhances nuclear export of unspliced and incompletely spliced viral mRNAs
   2203..2320    +  misc_feature   cPPT/CTS: central polypurine tract and central termination sequence of HIV-1
   2371..2611    +  promoter       U6 promoter: RNA polymerase III promoter for human U6 snRNA
   2640..2715    +  misc_RNA       gRNA scaffold: guide RNA scaffold for the Streptococcus pyogenes CRISPR/Cas9 system
   2733..2751    +  CDS            small t antigen (fragment): SV40 (simian virus 40) small t antigen
   2777..2988    +  promoter       EF-1α core promoter: core promoter for human elongation factor EF-1α
   3059..3535    +  CDS            tadA: TADA_ECOLI - Also known as yfhC. Experimental evidence at protein level: Swiss-Prot protein existence level 1. Catalyzes the deamination of adenosine to inosine at the wobble position 34 of tRNA(Arg2). Essential for cell viability. From Escherichia coli (strain K12).
   3656..4147    +  CDS            tadA: TADA_ECOLI - Also known as yfhC. Experimental evidence at protein level: Swiss-Prot protein existence level 1. Catalyzes the deamination of adenosine to inosine at the wobble position 34 of tRNA(Arg2). Essential for cell viability. From Escherichia coli (strain K12).
   4247..5848    +  CDS            dCas9(N): N-terminal portion of catalytically inactive Streptococcus pyogenes dCas9 carrying the D10A mutation (Zetsche et al., 2015)
   5849..8343    +  CDS            Cas9(C) (fragment): C-terminal portion of Streptococcus pyogenes Cas9 (Zetsche et al., 2015)
   8476..9073    +  CDS            PuroR (fragment): puromycin N-acetyltransferase; pac from Streptomyces; confers resistance to puromycin
   9089..9677    +  misc_feature   WPRE: woodchuck hepatitis virus posttranscriptional regulatory element
   9728..9747    +  misc_feature   cPPT/CTS (fragment): central polypurine tract and central termination sequence of HIV-1
   9749..9982    +  LTR            3' LTR (ΔU3): self-inactivating 3' long terminal repeat (LTR) from HIV-1
  10014..10238   +  polyA_signal   bGH poly(A) signal: bovine growth hormone polyadenylation signal
  10242..10263   +  promoter       SV40 promoter (fragment): SV40 enhancer and early promoter
  10284..10712   +  rep_origin     f1 ori (sequence partly withheld): f1 bacteriophage origin of replication; arrow indicates direction of (+) strand synthesis
  10726..11055   +  promoter       SV40 promoter: SV40 enhancer and early promoter
  11103..11150   +  promoter       EM7 promoter: synthetic bacterial promoter&nbsp
  11169..11543   +  CDS            BleoR: antibiotic-binding protein; Sh ble from Streptoalloteichus hindustanus; confers resistance to bleomycin, phleomycin, and Zeocin™
  11553..11678   +  CDS            ble (fragment): BLE_KLEPN - Experimental evidence at protein level: Swiss-Prot protein existence level 1. Binding protein with a strong affinity to the bleomycin family of antibiotics. Binds to CL990; an antimitotic-antibiotic compound. From Klebsiella pneumoniae.
  11673..11794   +  polyA_signal   SV40 poly(A) signal: SV40 polyadenylation signal
  11865..11887   -  protein_bind   lac operator (fragment): The lac repressor binds to the lac operator to inhibit transcription in E. coli. This inhibition can be relieved by adding lactose or isopropyl-β-D-thiogalactopyranoside (IPTG). lac repressor encoded by lacI
  11891..11921   -  promoter       lac promoter: promoter for the E. coli lac operon
  11936..11957   -  protein_bind   CAP binding site: CAP binding activates transcription in the presence of cAMP. E. coli catabolite activator protein
  11970..12062   -  CDS            lacI (fragment): lac repressor; lacI; The lac repressor binds to the lac operator to inhibit transcription in E. coli. This inhibition can be relieved by adding lactose or isopropyl-β-D-thiogalactopyranoside (IPTG).
  12245..12833   -  rep_origin     ori: high-copy-number ColE1/pMB1/pBR322/pUC origin of replication
  13004..13864   -  CDS            AmpR: β-lactamase; bla; confers resistance to ampicillin, carbenicillin, and related antibiotics
  13865..13969   -  promoter       AmpR promoter: bla
  14028..14080   -  misc_feature   bom (fragment): basis of mobility region from pBR322
