[The description below was written by a language model from this plasmid's Addgene catalogue record and pLannotate feature annotations shown in this document.]
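Description:
The hu6 HGPS sgRNA expression and ABE7.10max VRQR lentiviral plasmid is an all-in-one, 14.2 kb lentiviral CRISPR base-editing vector built on the lentiCRISPRv2 backbone. It is propagated in E. coli through a high-copy ColE1/pUC-type origin with ampicillin selection (AmpR), and an f1 origin is also present. The viral genome is driven by a CMV enhancer/promoter fused to a truncated HIV-1 5' LTR and carries the Ψ packaging signal, a gag fragment, the RRE for Rev-dependent export, the cPPT/CTS, a WPRE and a self-inactivating ΔU3 3' LTR followed by a bGH polyadenylation signal. This arrangement allows packaging into replication-incompetent particles when helper functions are supplied in trans. Outside the LTRs, the backbone retains an SV40/EM7-driven BleoR cassette.

Between the LTRs sit two expression units. A human U6 RNA polymerase III promoter drives a single guide RNA with the S. pyogenes scaffold; by the construct name, it targets the Hutchinson-Gilford progeria syndrome (HGPS) mutation, although the record does not name the target gene or give the spacer. Downstream, an EF-1α core promoter drives the adenine base editor. This consists of two tandem E. coli TadA-derived deaminase domains fused to a SpCas9 annotated as carrying D10A, and the catalogue entry states that the Cas9 also contains the VRQR point mutations, which alter PAM recognition. A puromycin resistance coding sequence follows the editor, allowing selection of transduced mammalian cells; the element linking it to the editor is not annotated. The associated publication concerns base-editing correction of progeria, and this plasmid is suited to stable delivery of editor and guide into human cells for A•T-to-G•C conversion at the disease allele.
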