Addgene plasmid #154429: hu6 HGPS sgRNA expression and ABE7.10max VRQR lentiviral plasmid
Purpose: hu6 HGPS sgRNA expression and ABE7.10max VRQR lentiviral plasmid
Depositing lab: David Liu. Depositing organization: Broad Institute. Publication: In vivo base editing rescues Hutchinson-Gilford progeria syndrome in mice. Koblan LW, Erdos MR, Wilson C, Cabral WA, Levy JM, Xiong ZM, Tavarez UL, Davison LM, Gete YG, Mao X, Newby GA, Doherty SP, Narisu N, Sheng Q, Krilow C, Lin CY, Gordon LB, Cao K, Collins FS, Brown JD, Liu DR. Nature. 2021 Jan;589(7843):608-614. doi: 10.1038/s41586-020-03086-7. Epub 2021 Jan 6. PubMed 33408413.
Backbone
  Vector backbone: lentiCRISPRv2
  Vector type: Mammalian Expression, Lentiviral, CRISPR
Growth in bacteria
  Bacterial resistance: Ampicillin, 100 μg/mL
  Growth temperature: 37°C
  Growth strain: NEB Stable
  Copy number: High Copy
Gene/Insert
  Gene/Insert name: hu6 HGPS sgRNA expression and ABE7.10max VRQR lentiviral plasmid
  Species: H. sapiens (human)
  Mutation: VRQR point mutations in SpCas9
  Cloning method: Gibson Cloning
  Sequencing primers: 5′ unknown
Terms and licenses: Academic/Nonprofit Terms; Industry Terms: Not Available to Industry
How to cite: hu6 HGPS sgRNA expression and ABE7.10max VRQR lentiviral plasmid was a gift from David Liu (Addgene plasmid # 154429 ; http://n2t.net/addgene:154429 ; RRID:Addgene_154429)
